Addgene plasmid #13327: pJH200
Depositing lab: Martin Gellert. Depositing organization: National Institute of Diabetes & Digestive & Kidney Diseases (NIDDK). Publication: Developmental stage specificity of the lymphoid V(D)J recombination activity. Lieber MR, Hesse JE, Mizuuchi K, Gellert M. Genes Dev. 1987 Oct . 1(8):751-61. 10.1101/gad.1.8.751 PubMed 3428598.
Backbone
  Vector backbone: n/a
Growth in bacteria
  Bacterial resistance: Ampicillin, 100 μg/mL
  Growth temperature: 37°C
  Growth strain: DH5alpha
  Copy number: Unknown
Gene/Insert
  Gene/Insert name: recombination substrate
  Cloning method: Restriction Enzyme
  Sequencing primers: 5′ n/a
Terms and licenses: Academic/Nonprofit Terms; Industry Terms: Not Available to Industry
Depositor comments: pJH200 is identical to pJH201, except that pJH200 does not include the Ig kappa enhancer. pJH201's construction was described in Hesse et al. Cell, 1987. Briefly, the early region of polyoma virus (bases 4632-2962) was isolated by BamHI-HincII digestion of PY-pBR322. The cat structural gene (bases 4241-5027) was isolated by DpnI-HindIII digestion of pRSVcat (Gorman et al., 1982). The mouse immunoglobulin kappa gene enhancer was isolated by AluI digestion of pHBC kappa (Lewis et al., 1982). The immunoglobulin joining signals in inverted orientation relative to each other and with heptamers fused were isolated by HindIII-ApaI digestion of the f-T subclone (Hochtl et al., 1982). A synthetic oligonucleotide was used to insert the oop transcription terminator of bacteriophage lambda, present on a 189 bp DpnI fragment (bases 38,478 - 38,666), between the joining signals, which were separated by cleavage with HgiAI at the junction of the fused heptamers. The resulting fragment and other component fragments were assembled in stepwise fashion using the multipurpose cloning site of pUC13 to yield pJH201.
How to cite: pJH200 was a gift from Martin Gellert (Addgene plasmid # 13327 ; http://n2t.net/addgene:13327 ; RRID:Addgene_13327)
