[The description below was written by a language model from this plasmid's Addgene catalogue record.]
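Description:
pJH200 is an extrachromosomal V(D)J recombination substrate plasmid, assembled stepwise in the multiple cloning site of pUC13, although the catalogue entry itself lists no formal backbone. It is propagated in E. coli under ampicillin selection; copy number is not recorded. According to the depositor's notes it is identical to its sibling pJH201 except that it lacks the mouse immunoglobulin kappa enhancer, so the two can serve as a matched pair differing only in that element.

The construction described for pJH201 combines several parts. The early region of polyoma virus is included, which in general provides the viral origin and early functions that let a plasmid replicate after transfection into mouse cells. The reporter is the chloramphenicol acetyltransferase (cat) structural gene taken from pRSVcat. The recombination target consists of a pair of immunoglobulin joining signals, originally isolated as an inverted pair with fused heptamers, which were separated at the heptamer junction so that the oop transcription terminator of bacteriophage lambda could be placed between them. The evident logic is that the terminator blocks cat expression until V(D)J recombination between the two signals removes it, so that plasmids recovered from transfected lymphoid cells and reintroduced into bacteria can be scored: ampicillin resistance marks all recovered plasmids and chloramphenicol resistance marks the recombined ones. The record does not state which promoter drives cat, nor the exact order of the elements, and no feature table is provided. The associated publication used such substrates to examine how V(D)J recombination activity varies with lymphoid developmental stage.
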