>Addgene plasmid #13327 | pJH200 | addgene partial sequence | sequence record 19691 | 13327 with Lac promoter
CAGCTATGACCATGATTACGCCAAGCTTGGGCTGCAGGTCGACGGATCCGCGCTAAGGAGTTACAGTGTT
TTTGTTCCAGTCTGTAGCACTGTGCAGGTCTCCAGTAATGACCTCAGAACTCCATCTGGATTTGTTCAGA
ACGCTCGGTTGCCGCCGGGCGTTTTTTATTGGTGAGAATCGCAGCAACTTGTCGCGCCAATCGAGCCATG
TCGTCGTCAACGACCCCCCATTCAAGAACAGCAAGCAGCATTGAGAACTTTGGAATCCAGTCCCTCTTCC
ACCTGCTGAACCTGCACAGTGGTAGTACTCCACTGTCTGGCTGTACAAAAACCCTCCTCACTGAAGAGGA
ACAGAGCAGTGGGTAGCTGCGAAAGCTTGGCGAGATTTTCAGGAGCTAAGGAAGCTAAAATGGAGAAAAA
AATCACTGGATATACCACCGTTGATATATCCCAATGGCATCGTAAAGAACATTTTGAGGCATTTCAGTCA
GTTGCTCAATGTACCTATAACCAGACCGTTCAGCTGGATATTACGGCCTTTTTAAAGACCGTAAAGAAAA
ATAAGCACAAGTTTTATCCGGCCTTTATTCACATTCTTGCCCGCCTGATGAATGCTCATCCGGAATTCCG
TATGGCAATGAAAGACGGTGAGCTGGTGATATGGGATAGTGTTCACCCTTGTTACACCGTTTTCCATGAG
CAAACTGA
